Addgene plasmid #100768: sh-Myocardin
Purpose: expression of shRNA targeting MYOCD
Depositing lab: Joseph Gordon. Depositing organization: University of Manitoba. Publication: Myocardin regulates mitochondrial calcium homeostasis and prevents permeability transition. Mughal W, Martens M, Field J, Chapman D, Huang J, Rattan S, Hai Y, Cheung KG, Kereliuk S, West AR, Cole LK, Hatch GM, Diehl-Jones W, Keijzer R, Dolinsky VW, Dixon IM, Parmacek MS, Gordon JW. Cell Death Differ. 2018 Mar 6. pii: 10.1038/s41418-018-0073-z. doi: 10.1038/s41418-018-0073-z. PubMed 29511336.
Backbone
  Vector backbone: pSilencer 3.0 H1
  Backbone manufacturer: Ambion
  Backbone size w/o insert (bp): 2795
  Vector type: RNAi
  Selectable markers: Puromycin
Growth in bacteria
  Bacterial resistance: Ampicillin, 100 μg/mL
  Growth temperature: 37°C
  Growth strain: DH5alpha
  Copy number: High Copy
Gene/Insert
  Gene/Insert name: sh-Myocardin
  gRNA/shRNA sequence: GTTCCGATCAGTCTTACAG
  Species: R. norvegicus (rat)
  Insert size (bp): 65
  Promoter: H1
  Cloning method: Restriction Enzyme; 5′ cloning site BamHI (not destroyed); 3′ cloning site HindIII (not destroyed)
  Sequencing primers: 5′ M13
Terms and licenses: Academic/Nonprofit Terms; Industry Terms: Not Available to Industry
How to cite: sh-Myocardin was a gift from Joseph Gordon (Addgene plasmid # 100768 ; http://n2t.net/addgene:100768 ; RRID:Addgene_100768)
