[The description below was written by a language model from this plasmid's Addgene catalogue record and pLannotate feature annotations shown in this document.]
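Description:
sh-Myocardin is a plasmid-based RNAi vector built on the Ambion pSilencer 3.0 H1 backbone for expressing a short hairpin RNA against myocardin (MYOCD) in mammalian cells, with the target species recorded as rat. A 65 bp hairpin-encoding insert was cloned between BamHI and HindIII sites, both of which are retained, immediately downstream of the human H1 RNA promoter. H1 is an RNA polymerase III promoter, well suited to producing small, defined transcripts. The resulting hairpin is processed by the cellular RNAi machinery into an siRNA that knocks down myocardin mRNA. The feature table annotates the H1 promoter but not the hairpin itself, which is expected for a short custom sequence.

The plasmid is propagated in E. coli at high copy through a ColE1/pUC-type origin and is selected with ampicillin via the β-lactamase gene. For mammalian selection, an SV40 early promoter and enhancer drive the puromycin N-acetyltransferase gene, followed by an SV40 polyadenylation signal. This allows enrichment of transfected cells or isolation of stable knockdown lines. The remaining annotations (lac promoter and operator, and fragments of lacZα, lacI, rop and bom) are remnants of the cloning-vector ancestry and have no role in the knockdown. The sequenced record is 4,126 nt, noticeably larger than the catalogued backbone size of 2,795 bp plus insert. The difference roughly matches the size of the puromycin cassette, though the record does not explain it.

The construct is a non-viral plasmid intended for delivery by transfection. The associated publication concerns myocardin's role in mitochondrial calcium homeostasis and permeability transition, consistent with use in loss-of-function studies.
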