Features (pLannotate 1.2.2; 19 found; start..end, strand, type, name):
     44..134     +  promoter       H1 promoter: human H1 RNA promoter
    242..258     -  protein_bind   lac operator: The lac repressor binds to the lac operator to inhibit transcription in E. coli. This inhibition can be relieved by adding lactose or isopropyl-β-D-thiogalactopyranoside (IPTG). lac repressor encoded by lacI
    266..296     -  promoter       lac promoter: promoter for the E. coli lac operon
    311..332     -  protein_bind   CAP binding site: CAP binding activates transcription in the presence of cAMP. E. coli catabolite activator protein
    345..437     -  CDS            lacI (fragment): lac repressor; lacI; The lac repressor binds to the lac operator to inhibit transcription in E. coli. This inhibition can be relieved by adding lactose or isopropyl-β-D-thiogalactopyranoside (IPTG).
    620..1208    -  rep_origin     ori: high-copy-number ColE1/pMB1/pBR322/pUC origin of replication
   1379..2239    -  CDS            AmpR: β-lactamase; bla; confers resistance to ampicillin, carbenicillin, and related antibiotics
   2240..2259    -  promoter       AmpR promoter (fragment): bla
   2263..2330    +  promoter       SV40 promoter (fragment): SV40 enhancer and early promoter
   2357..2567    +  promoter       SV40 promoter: SV40 early promoter
   2581..2601    -  misc_feature   MCS (fragment): pUC18/19 multiple cloning site
   2672..3271    +  CDS            PuroR: puromycin N-acetyltransferase; pac from Streptomyces alboniger; confers resistance to puromycin
   3321..3386    +  CDS            dmpM (fragment): DMPM_STRAD - Protein inferred from homology: Swiss-Prot protein existence level 3. From Streptomyces alboniger.
   3395..3478    +  CDS            large T antigen (fragment): large T antigen from SV40 (simian virus 40)
   3501..3582    +  polyA_signal   SV40 poly(A) signal: SV40 polyadenylation signal
   3582..3673    -  promoter       AmpR promoter (fragment): bla
   3768..3803    +  CDS            rop (fragment): Rop protein, which maintains plasmids at low copy number; rop
   3905..4004    +  misc_feature   bom (fragment): basis of mobility region from pBR322
   4010..41      -  CDS            lacZα (fragment) (across the origin): LacZα fragment of β-galactosidase; lacZ fragment
>Addgene plasmid #100768 | sh-Myocardin | addgene full sequence | sequence record 193079 | Addgene NGS Result
GTTTTCCCAGTCACGACGTTGTAAAACGACGGCCAGTGAATTCATATTTGCATGTCGCTATGTGTTCTGG
GAAATCACCATAAACGTGAAATGTCTTTGGATTTGGGAATCTTATAAGTTCTGTATGAGACCACTCGGAT
CCGTTCCGATCAGTCTTACAGTTCAAGAGACTGTAAGACTGATCGGAACTTTTTTGGAAAAGCTTGGCGT
AATCATGGTCATAGCTGTTTCCTGTGTGAAATTGTTATCCGCTCACAATTCCACACAACATACGAGCCGG
AAGCATAAAGTGTAAAGCCTGGGGTGCCTAATGAGTGAGCTAACTCACATTAATTGCGTTGCGCTCACTG
CCCGCTTTCCAGTCGGGAAACCTGTCGTGCCAGCTGCATTAATGAATCGGCCAACGCGCGGGGAGAGGCG
GTTTGCGTATTGGGCGCTCTTCCGCTTCCTCGCTCACTGACTCGCTGCGCTCGGTCGTTCGGCTGCGGCG
AGCGGTATCAGCTCACTCAAAGGCGGTAATACGGTTATCCACAGAATCAGGGGATAACGCAGGAAAGAAC
ATGTGAGCAAAAGGCCAGCAAAAGGCCAGGAACCGTAAAAAGGCCGCGTTGCTGGCGTTTTTCCATAGGC
TCCGCCCCCCTGACGAGCATCACAAAAATCGACGCTCAAGTCAGAGGTGGCGAAACCCGACAGGACTATA
AAGATACCAGGCGTTTCCCCCTGGAAGCTCCCTCGTGCGCTCTCCTGTTCCGACCCTGCCGCTTACCGGA
TACCTGTCCGCCTTTCTCCCTTCGGGAAGCGTGGCGCTTTCTCATAGCTCACGCTGTAGGTATCTCAGTT
CGGTGTAGGTCGTTCGCTCCAAGCTGGGCTGTGTGCACGAACCCCCCGTTCAGCCCGACCGCTGCGCCTT
ATCCGGTAACTATCGTCTTGAGTCCAACCCGGTAAGACACGACTTATCGCCACTGGCAGCAGCCACTGGT
AACAGGATTAGCAGAGCGAGGTATGTAGGCGGTGCTACAGAGTTCTTGAAGTGGTGGCCTAACTACGGCT
ACACTAGAAGAACAGTATTTGGTATCTGCGCTCTGCTGAAGCCAGTTACCTTCGGAAAAAGAGTTGGTAG
CTCTTGATCCGGCAAACAAACCACCGCTGGTAGCGGTGGTTTTTTTGTTTGCAAGCAGCAGATTACGCGC
AGAAAAAAAGGATCTCAAGAAGATCCTTTGATCTTTTCTACGGGGTCTGACGCTCAGTGGAACGAAAACT
CACGTTAAGGGATTTTGGTCATGAGATTATCAAAAAGGATCTTCACCTAGATCCTTTTAAATTAAAAATG
AAGTTTTAAATCAATCTAAAGTATATATGAGTAAACTTGGTCTGACAGTTACCAATGCTTAATCAGTGAG
GCACCTATCTCAGCGATCTGTCTATTTCGTTCATCCATAGTTGCCTGACTCCCCGTCGTGTAGATAACTA
CGATACGGGAGGGCTTACCATCTGGCCCCAGTGCTGCAATGATACCGCGAGACCCACGCTCACCGGCTCC
AGATTTATCAGCAATAAACCAGCCAGCCGGAAGGGCCGAGCGCAGAAGTGGTCCTGCAACTTTATCCGCC
TCCATCCAGTCTATTAATTGTTGCCGGGAAGCTAGAGTAAGTAGTTCGCCAGTTAATAGTTTGCGCAACG
TTGTTGCCATTGCTACAGGCATCGTGGTGTCACGCTCGTCGTTTGGTATGGCTTCATTCAGCTCCGGTTC
CCAACGATCAAGGCGAGTTACATGATCCCCCATGTTGTGCAAAAAAGCGGTTAGCTCCTTCGGTCCTCCG
ATCGTTGTCAGAAGTAAGTTGGCCGCAGTGTTATCACTCATGGTTATGGCAGCACTGCATAATTCTCTTA
CTGTCATGCCATCCGTAAGATGCTTTTCTGTGACTGGTGAGTACTCAACCAAGTCATTCTGAGAATAGTG
TATGCGGCGACCGAGTTGCTCTTGCCCGGCGTCAATACGGGATAATACCGCGCCACATAGCAGAACTTTA
AAAGTGCTCATCATTGGAAAACGTTCTTCGGGGCGAAAACTCTCAAGGATCTTACCGCTGTTGAGATCCA
GTTCGATGTAACCCACTCGTGCACCCAACTGATCTTCAGCATCTTTTACTTTCACCAGCGTTTCTGGGTG
AGCAAAAACAGGAAGGCAAAATGCCGCAAAAAAGGGAATAAGGGCGACACGGAAATGTTGAATACTCATA
CTCTTCCTTTTTCAATATTGGTTGGAAAGTCCCCAGGCTCCCCAGCAGGCAGAAGTATGCAAAGCATGCA
TCTCAATTAGTCAGCAACCAGGTGTGGAAAGTCCCCAGGCTCCCCAGCAGGCAGAAGTATGCAAAGCATG
CATCTCAATTAGTCAGCAACCATAGTCCCGCCCCTAACTCCGCCCATCCCGCCCCTAACTCCGCCCAGTT
CCGCCCATTCTCCGCCCCATGGCTGACTAATTTTTTTTATTTATGCAGAGGCCGAGGCCGCCTCGGCCTC
TGAGCTATTCCAGAAGTAGTGAGGAGGCTTTTTTGGAGGCCTAGGCTTTTGCAAAAAGCTAGCTTGCATG
CCTGCAGGTCGGCCGCCACGACCGGTGCCGCCACCATCCCCTGACCCACGCCCCTGACCCCTCACAAGGA
GACGACCTTCCATGACCGAGTACAAGCCCACGGTGCGCCTCGCCACCCGCGACGACGTCCCCCGGGCCGT
ACGCACCCTCGCCGCCGCGTTCGCCGACTACCCCGCCACGCGCCACACCGTCGACCCGGACCGCCACATC
GAGCGGGTCACCGAGCTGCAAGAACTCTTCCTCACGCGCGTCGGGCTCGACATCGGCAAGGTGTGGGTCG
CGGACGACGGCGCCGCGGTGGCGGTCTGGACCACGCCGGAGAGCGTCGAAGCGGGGGCGGTGTTCGCCGA
GATCGGCCCGCGCATGGCCGAGTTGAGCGGTTCCCGGCTGGCCGCGCAGCAACAGATGGAAGGCCTCCTG
GCGCCGCACCGGCCCAAGGAGCCCGCGTGGTTCCTGGCCACCGTCGGCGTCTCGCCCGACCACCAGGGCA
AGGGTCTGGGCAGCGCCGTCGTGCTCCCCGGAGTGGAGGCGGCCGAGCGCGCCGGGGTGCCCGCCTTCCT
GGAGACCTCCGCGCCCCGCAACCTCCCCTTCTACGAGCGGCTCGGCTTCACCGTCACCGCCGACGTCGAG
GTGCCCGAAGGACCGCGCACCTGGTGCATGACCCGCAAGCCCGGTGCCTGACGCCCGCCCCACGACCCGC
AGCGCCCGACCGAAAGGAGCGCACGACCCCATGGCTCCGACCGAAGCCACCCGGGGCGGCCCCGCCGACC
CCGCACCCGCCCCCGAGGCCCACCGACTCTAGAGGATCATAATCAGCCATACCACATTTGTAGAGGTTTT
ACTTGCTTTAAAAAACCTCCCACACCTCCCCCTGAACCTGAAACATAAAATGAATGCAATTGTTGTTGTT
AACTTGTTTATTGCAGCTTATAATGGTTACAAATAAAGCAATAGCATCACAAATTTCACAAATAAAGCAT
TTTTTTCACTGCAATATTATTGAAGCATTTATCAGGGTTATTGTCTCATGAGCGGATACATATTTGAATG
TATTTAGAAAAATAAACAAATAGGGGTTCCGCGCACATTTCCCCGAAAAGTGCCACCTGACGTCTAAGAA
ACCATTATTATCATGACATTAACCTATAAAAATAGGCGTATCACGAGGCCCTTTCGTCTCGCGCGTTTCG
GTGATGACGGTGAAAACCTCTGACACATGCAGCTCCCGGAGACGGTCACAGCTTGTCTGTAAGCGGATGC
CGGGAGCAGACAAGCCCGTCAGGGCGCGTCAGCGGGTGTTGGCGGGTGTCGGGGCTGGCTTAACTATGCG
GCATCAGAGCAGATTGTACTGAGAGTGCACCATATGCGGTGTGAAATACCGCACAGATGCGTAAGGAGAA
AATACCGCATCAGGCGCCATTCGCCATTCAGGCTGCGCAACTGTTGGGAAGGGCGATCGGTGCGGGCCTC
TTCGCTATTACGCCAGCTGGCGAAAGGGGGATGTGCTGCAAGGCGATTAAGTTGGGTAACGCCAGG
