>Addgene plasmid #100768 | sh-Myocardin | depositor partial sequence | sequence record 189460 | sh-Myocardin
GATCCGTTCCGATCAGTCTTACAGTTCAAGAGACTGTAAGACTGATCGGAACTTTTTTGGAAA
